Addgene plasmid #243957: pUPD3_RBS_J61108
Purpose: GoldenBraid2.0 Ribosome binding site.
Depositing lab: Christophe Herman. Depositing organization: Baylor College of Medicine. Publication: GoldenBraid2.0 E. coli: a comprehensive and characterized toolkit for enterics. Cooke MB, Welch KT, Ramirez LD, Wen AX, Marciano DC, Herman C. Synth Biol (Oxf). 2025 Aug 14;10(1):ysaf015. doi: 10.1093/synbio/ysaf015. eCollection 2025. PubMed 40927394.
Backbone
  Vector backbone: pUPD3
  Vector type: Bacterial Expression
Growth in bacteria
  Bacterial resistance: Chloramphenicol, 25 μg/mL
  Growth temperature: 37°C
  Growth strain: DH5alpha
  Copy number: High Copy
Gene/Insert
  Gene/Insert name: J61108
  Species: Synthetic
  Insert size (bp): 20
  Cloning method: Golden Gate
Terms and licenses: Academic/Nonprofit Terms; Industry Terms: Not Available to Industry
How to cite: pUPD3_RBS_J61108 was a gift from Christophe Herman (Addgene plasmid # 243957 ; http://n2t.net/addgene:243957 ; RRID:Addgene_243957)
