[The description below was written by a language model from this plasmid's Addgene catalogue record and pLannotate feature annotations shown in this document.]
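Description:
pUPD3_RBS_J61108 is a small (about 2.4 kb) GoldenBraid2.0 part-domestication plasmid that stores a single synthetic ribosome binding site, J61108, as a reusable building block for assembling bacterial expression cassettes. It belongs to a GoldenBraid2.0 toolkit adapted and characterized for E. coli and related enteric bacteria. The backbone is pUPD3, the universal part entry vector of the system. It replicates in E. coli at high copy from a ColE1/pUC-type origin and is selected with chloramphenicol through a cat gene driven by its native cat promoter. An f1 phage origin is also present, which in principle allows single-stranded DNA production with helper phage.

The payload is only 20 bp and was inserted by Golden Gate cloning. It is too short to be recognized by the automated annotation, so it does not appear as a named feature in the table. It most likely sits in the cloning region bracketed by the T7 and SP6 phage promoters, where a residual lacZα fragment marks the site of what was probably a blue/white screening cassette displaced on part insertion. A short tet promoter fragment is also annotated and appears to be a backbone remnant.

Although catalogued as a bacterial expression vector, the plasmid carries no promoter–coding sequence unit of its own beyond the resistance marker. Its role is to donate the RBS part in Type IIS restriction–ligation reactions, where it is combined with promoter, coding sequence and terminator parts to build transcriptional units. Choosing among alternative RBS parts in such a collection lets users vary translation initiation, though the record does not state the relative strength of J61108.
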