Features (pLannotate 1.2.2; 8 found; start..end, strand, type, name):
     72..90      -  promoter       SP6 promoter: promoter for bacteriophage SP6 RNA polymerase
    237..825     -  rep_origin     ori: high-copy-number ColE1/pMB1/pBR322/pUC origin of replication
    940..1042    +  promoter       cat promoter: promoter of the E. coli cat gene encoding chloramphenicol acetyltransferase
   1043..1699    +  CDS            cat: CAT_ECOLX - Experimental evidence at protein level: Swiss-Prot protein existence level 1. This enzyme is an effector of chloramphenicol resistance in bacteria. From Escherichia coli. This protein is used as a marker in many commonly used cloning vectors, such as pACYC184.
   1787..1804    -  promoter       tet promoter (fragment): E. coli promoter for tetracycline efflux protein gene
   1815..2270    +  rep_origin     f1 ori (sequence partly withheld): f1 bacteriophage origin of replication; arrow indicates direction of (+) strand synthesis
   2289..2310    -  CDS            lacZα (fragment): LacZα fragment of β-galactosidase; lacZ fragment
   2313..2331    +  promoter       T7 promoter: promoter for bacteriophage T7 RNA polymerase
>Addgene plasmid #243957 | pUPD3_RBS_J61108 | addgene full sequence | sequence record 487788 | Addgene NGS Result
GGTCTCGCATTCAGTATATCTCGTCTTTCTCTTTGCGAGACCACTCATCGCCCAATCACTAGTGAATTCG
TTCTATAGTGTCACCTAAATACCATAGAGCCGTTGGTCATAGCTGTTTCCTGTCCAGGCATCATGACACG
GTTATCCACAGAATCAGGGGATAACGCAGGAAAGAACATGTGAGCAAAAGGCCAGCAAAAGGCCAGGAAC
CGTAAAAAGGCCGCGTTGCTGGCGTTTTTCCATAGGCTCCGCCCCCCTGACGAGCATCACAAAAATCGAC
GCTCAAGTCAGAGGTGGCGAAACCCGACAGGACTATAAAGATACCAGGCGTTTCCCCCTGGAAGCTCCCT
CGTGCGCTCTCCTGTTCCGACCCTGCCGCTTACCGGATACCTGTCCGCCTTTCTCCCTTCGGGAAGCGTG
GCGCTTTCTCATAGCTCACGCTGTAGGTATCTCAGTTCGGTGTAGGTCGTTCGCTCCAAGCTGGGCTGTG
TGCACGAACCCCCCGTTCAGCCCGACCGCTGCGCCTTATCCGGTAACTATCGTCTTGAGTCCAACCCGGT
AAGACACGACTTATCGCCACTGGCAGCAGCCACTGGTAACAGGATTAGCAGAGCGAGGTATGTAGGCGGT
GCTACAGAGTTCTTGAAGTGGTGGCCTAACTACGGCTACACTAGAAGAACAGTATTTGGTATCTGCGCTC
TGCTGAAGCCAGTTACCTTCGGAAAAAGAGTTGGTAGCTCTTGATCCGGCAAACAAACCACCGCTGGTAG
CGGTGGTTTTTTTGTTTGCAAGCAGCAGATTACGCGCAGAAAAAAAGGATCTCAAGAAGATCCTTTGATC
TTTTCTACGGGGTCTGACGCTCAGTGGAACGAAAACTCACGTTAAGGGATTTTGGTCATGAGATTATCAA
AAAGGATCTTCACCTAGATCCTTTTGTGATGATCGGCACGTAAGAGGTTCCAACTTTCACCATAATGAAA
TAAGATCACTACCGGGCGTATTTTTTGAGTTATCGAGATTTTCAGGAGCTAAGGAAGCTAAAATGGAGAA
AAAAATCACTGGATATACCACCGTTGATATATCCCAATGGCATCGTAAAGAACATTTTGAGGCATTTCAG
TCAGTTGCTCAATGTACCTATAACCAGACCGTTCAGCTGGATATTACGGCCTTTTTAAAGACCGTAAAGA
AAAATAAGCACAAGTTTTATCCGGCCTTTATTCACATTCTTGCCCGCCTGATGAATGCTCATCCGGAATT
CCGTATGGCAATGAAAGACGGTGAGCTGGTGATATGGGATAGTGTTCACCCTTGTTACACCGTTTTCCAT
GAGCAAACTGAAACGTTTTCATCGCTCTGGAGTGAATACCACGACGATTTCCGGCAGTTTCTACACATAT
ATTCGCAAGATGTGGCGTGTTACGGTGAAAACCTGGCCTATTTCCCTAAAGGGTTTATTGAGAATATGTT
TTTCGTGTCAGCCAATCCCTGGGTGAGTTTCACCAGTTTTGATTTAAACGTGGCCAATATGGACAACTTC
TTCGCCCCCGTTTTCACCATGGGCAAATATTATACGCAAGGCGACAAGGTGCTGATGCCGCTGGCGATTC
AGGTTCATCATGCCGTTTGTGATGGCTTCCATGTCGGCAGAATGCTTAATGAATTACAACAGTACTGCGA
TGAGTGGCAGGGCGGGGCGTAATTTTTTTAAGGCAGTTATTGGTGCCCTTAAACGCCTGGTTGCTACGCC
TGAATAAGTGATAATAAGCGGATGAATGGCAGAAATTCGATGATAAGCTGTCAAACATGATGT
[125 nt withheld, positions 1814-1938]
C
[91 nt withheld, positions 1940-2030]
AGGGTGATGGTTCACGTAGTGGGCCAGCGCCCTGATAGACGGTTTTTCGCCCTTTGACGTTGGAGTCCAC
GTTCTTT
[37 nt withheld, positions 2108-2144]
ACCCTATCTCGGTCTATTCTTTTGATTTATAAGGGATTTTGCCGATTTCGGCCTATTGGTTAAAAAATGA
GCTGATTTAACAAAAATTTAACGCGAATTTTAACAAAATATTAACGCTTACAATTTTAACATTGTAGAAA
CGCATGTAAAACGACGGCCAGTGAATTGTAATACGACTCACTATAGGGTGAATTCCGCTTAGGACCTTAG
ATATTGATCTCAA
